>Addgene plasmid #78259 | psiCHECK2-miR-34 MT | addgene full sequence | sequence record 149444 | Addgene Assembled Sequence
AGATCTGCGCAGCACCATGGCCTGAAATAACCTCTGAAAGAGGAACTTGGTTAGGTACCTTCTGAGGCGG
AAAGAACCAGCTGTGGAATGTGTGTCAGTTAGGGTGTGGAAAGTCCCCAGGCTCCCCAGCAGGCAGAAGT
ATGCAAAGCATGCATCTCAATTAGTCAGCAACCAGGTGTGGAAAGTCCCCAGGCTCCCCAGCAGGCAGAA
GTATGCAAAGCATGCATCTCAATTAGTCAGCAACCATAGTCCCGCCCCTAACTCCGCCCATCCCGCCCCT
AACTCCGCCCAGTTCCGCCCATTCTCCGCCCCATGGCTGACTAATTTTTTTTATTTATGCAGAGGCCGAG
GCCGCCTCGGCCTCTGAGCTATTCCAGAAGTAGTGAGGAGGCTTTTTTGGAGGCCTAGGCTTTTGCAAAA
AGCTTGATTCTTCTGACACAACAGTCTCGAACTTAAGCTGCAGAAGTTGGTCGTGAGGCACTGGGCAGGT
AAGTATCAAGGTTACAAGACAGGTTTAAGGAGACCAATAGAAACTGGGCTTGTCGAGACAGAGAAGACTC
TTGCGTTTCTGATAGGCACCTATTGGTCTTACTGACATCCACTTTGCCTTTCTCTCCACAGGTGTCCACT
CCCAGTTCAATTACAGCTCTTAAGGCTAGAGTACTTAATACGACTCACTATAGGCTAGCCACCATGGCTT
CCAAGGTGTACGACCCCGAGCAACGCAAACGCATGATCACTGGGCCTCAGTGGTGGGCTCGCTGCAAGCA
AATGAACGTGCTGGACTCCTTCATCAACTACTATGATTCCGAGAAGCACGCCGAGAACGCCGTGATTTTT
CTGCATGGTAACGCTGCCTCCAGCTACCTGTGGAGGCACGTCGTGCCTCACATCGAGCCCGTGGCTAGAT
GCATCATCCCTGATCTGATCGGAATGGGTAAGTCCGGCAAGAGCGGGAATGGCTCATATCGCCTCCTGGA
TCACTACAAGTACCTCACCGCTTGGTTCGAGCTGCTGAACCTTCCAAAGAAAATCATCTTTGTGGGCCAC
GACTGGGGGGCTTGTCTGGCCTTTCACTACTCCTACGAGCACCAAGACAAGATCAAGGCCATCGTCCATG
CTGAGAGTGTCGTGGACGTGATCGAGTCCTGGGACGAGTGGCCTGACATCGAGGAGGATATCGCCCTGAT
CAAGAGCGAAGAGGGCGAGAAAATGGTGCTTGAGAATAACTTCTTCGTCGAGACCATGCTCCCAAGCAAG
ATCATGCGGAAACTGGAGCCTGAGGAGTTCGCTGCCTACCTGGAGCCATTCAAGGAGAAGGGCGAGGTTA
GACGGCCTACCCTCTCCTGGCCTCGCGAGATCCCTCTCGTTAAGGGAGGCAAGCCCGACGTCGTCCAGAT
TGTCCGCAACTACAACGCCTACCTTCGGGCCAGCGACGATCTGCCTAAGATGTTCATCGAGTCCGACCCT
GGGTTCTTTTCCAACGCTATTGTCGAGGGAGCTAAGAAGTTCCCTAACACCGAGTTCGTGAAGGTGAAGG
GCCTCCACTTCAGCCAGGAGGACGCTCCAGATGAAATGGGTAAGTACATCAAGAGCTTCGTGGAGCGCGT
GCTGAAGAACGAGCAGTAATTCTAGGCGATCGCTCGAGACAACCAGCTATCACACACGGAGCGGCCGCTG
GCCGCAATAAAATATCTTTATTTTCATTACATCTGTGTGTTGGTTTTTTGTGTGAGGATCTAAATGAGTC
TTCGGACCTCGCGGGGGCCGCTTAAGCGGTGGTTAGGGTTTGTCTGACGCGGGGGGAGGGGGAAGGAACG
AAACACTCTCATTCGGAGGCGGCTCGGGGTTTGGTCTTGGTGGCCACGGGCACGCAGAAGAGCGCCGCGA
TCCTCTTAAGCACCCCCCCGCCCTCCGTGGAGGCGGGGGTTTGGTCGGCGGGTGGTAACTGGCGGGCCGC
TGACTCGGGCGGGTCGCGCGCCCCAGAGTGTGACCTTTTCGGTCTGCTCGCAGACCCCCGGGCGGCGCCG
CCGCGGCGGCGACGGGCTCGCTGGGTCCTAGGCTCCATGGGGACCGTATACGTGGACAGGCTCTGGAGCA
TCCGCACGACTGCGGTGATATTACCGGAGACCTTCTGCGGGACGAGCCGGGTCACGCGGCTGACGCGGAG
CGTCCGTTGGGCGACAAACACCAGGACGGGGCACAGGTACACTATCTTGTCACCCGGAGGCGCGAGGGAC
TGCAGGAGCTTCAGGGAGTGGCGCAGCTGCTTCATCCCCGTGGCCCGTTGCTCGCGTTTGCTGGCGGTGT
CCCCGGAAGAAATATATTTGCATGTCTTTAGTTCTATGATGACACAAACCCCGCCCAGCGTCTTGTCATT
GGCGAATTCGAACACGCAGATGCAGTCGGGGCGGCGCGGTCCCAGGTCCACTTCGCATATTAAGGTGACG
CGTGTGGCCTCGAACACCGAGCGACCCTGCAGCGACCCGCTTAAAAGCTTGGCATTCCGGTACTGTTGGT
AAAGCCACCATGGCCGATGCTAAGAACATTAAGAAGGGCCCTGCTCCCTTCTACCCTCTGGAGGATGGCA
CCGCTGGCGAGCAGCTGCACAAGGCCATGAAGAGGTATGCCCTGGTGCCTGGCACCATTGCCTTCACCGA
TGCCCACATTGAGGTGGACATCACCTATGCCGAGTACTTCGAGATGTCTGTGCGCCTGGCCGAGGCCATG
AAGAGGTACGGCCTGAACACCAACCACCGCATCGTGGTGTGCTCTGAGAACTCTCTGCAGTTCTTCATGC
CAGTGCTGGGCGCCCTGTTCATCGGAGTGGCCGTGGCCCCTGCTAACGACATTTACAACGAGCGCGAGCT
GCTGAACAGCATGGGCATTTCTCAGCCTACCGTGGTGTTCGTGTCTAAGAAGGGCCTGCAGAAGATCCTG
AACGTGCAGAAGAAGCTGCCTATCATCCAGAAGATCATCATCATGGACTCTAAGACCGACTACCAGGGCT
TCCAGAGCATGTACACATTCGTGACATCTCATCTGCCTCCTGGCTTCAACGAGTACGACTTCGTGCCAGA
GTCTTTCGACAGGGACAAAACCATTGCCCTGATCATGAACAGCTCTGGGTCTACCGGCCTGCCTAAGGGC
GTGGCCCTGCCTCATCGCACCGCCTGTGTGCGCTTCTCTCACGCCCGCGACCCTATTTTCGGCAACCAGA
TCATCCCCGACACCGCTATTCTGAGCGTGGTGCCATTCCACCACGGCTTCGGCATGTTCACCACCCTGGG
CTACCTGATTTGCGGCTTTCGGGTGGTGCTGATGTACCGCTTCGAGGAGGAGCTGTTCCTGCGCAGCCTG
CAAGACTACAAAATTCAGTCTGCCCTGCTGGTGCCAACCCTGTTCAGCTTCTTCGCTAAGAGCACCCTGA
TCGACAAGTACGACCTGTCTAACCTGCACGAGATTGCCTCTGGCGGCGCCCCACTGTCTAAGGAGGTGGG
CGAAGCCGTGGCCAAGCGCTTTCATCTGCCAGGCATCCGCCAGGGCTACGGCCTGACCGAGACAACCAGC
GCCATTCTGATTACCCCAGAGGGCGACGACAAGCCTGGCGCCGTGGGCAAGGTGGTGCCATTCTTCGAGG
CCAAGGTGGTGGACCTGGACACCGGCAAGACCCTGGGAGTGAACCAGCGCGGCGAGCTGTGTGTGCGCGG
CCCTATGATTATGTCCGGCTACGTGAATAACCCTGAGGCCACAAACGCCCTGATCGACAAGGACGGCTGG
CTGCACTCTGGCGACATTGCCTACTGGGACGAGGACGAGCACTTCTTCATCGTGGACCGCCTGAAGTCTC
TGATCAAGTACAAGGGCTACCAGGTGGCCCCAGCCGAGCTGGAGTCTATCCTGCTGCAGCACCCTAACAT
TTTCGACGCCGGAGTGGCCGGCCTGCCCGACGACGATGCCGGCGAGCTGCCTGCCGCCGTCGTCGTGCTG
GAACACGGCAAGACCATGACCGAGAAGGAGATCGTGGACTATGTGGCCAGCCAGGTGACAACCGCCAAGA
AGCTGCGCGGCGGAGTGGTGTTCGTGGACGAGGTGCCCAAGGGCCTGACCGGCAAGCTGGACGCCCGCAA
GATCCGCGAGATCCTGATCAAGGCTAAGAAAGGCGGCAAGATCGCCGTGTAATAATTCTAGAGTCGGGGC
GGCCGGCCGCTTCGAGCAGACATGATAAGATACATTGATGAGTTTGGACAAACCACAACTAGAATGCAGT
GAAAAAAATGCTTTATTTGTGAAATTTGTGATGCTATTGCTTTATTTGTAACCATTATAAGCTGCAATAA
ACAAGTTAACAACAACAATTGCATTCATTTTATGTTTCAGGTTCAGGGGGAGGTGTGGGAGGTTTTTTAA
AGCAAGTAAAACCTCTACAAATGTGGTAAAATCGATAAGGATCCAGGTGGCACTTTTCGGGGAAATGTGC
GCGGAACCCCTATTTGTTTATTTTTCTAAATACATTCAAATATGTATCCGCTCATGAGACAATAACCCTG
ATAAATGCTTCAATAATATTGAAAAAGGAAGAGTATGAGTATTCAACATTTCCGTGTCGCCCTTATTCCC
TTTTTTGCGGCATTTTGCCTTCCTGTTTTTGCTCACCCAGAAACGCTGGTGAAAGTAAAAGATGCTGAAG
ATCAGTTGGGTGCACGAGTGGGTTACATCGAACTGGATCTCAACAGCGGTAAGATCCTTGAGAGTTTTCG
CCCCGAAGAACGTTTTCCAATGATGAGCACTTTTAAAGTTCTGCTATGTGGCGCGGTATTATCCCGTATT
GACGCCGGGCAAGAGCAACTCGGTCGCCGCATACACTATTCTCAGAATGACTTGGTTGAGTACTCACCAG
TCACAGAAAAGCATCTTACGGATGGCATGACAGTAAGAGAATTATGCAGTGCTGCCATAACCATGAGTGA
TAACACTGCGGCCAACTTACTTCTGACAACGATCGGAGGACCGAAGGAGCTAACCGCTTTTTTGCACAAC
ATGGGGGATCATGTAACTCGCCTTGATCGTTGGGAACCGGAGCTGAATGAAGCCATACCAAACGACGAGC
GTGACACCACGATGCCTGTAGCAATGGCAACAACGTTGCGCAAACTATTAACTGGCGAACTACTTACTCT
AGCTTCCCGGCAACAATTAATAGACTGGATGGAGGCGGATAAAGTTGCAGGACCACTTCTGCGCTCGGCC
CTTCCGGCTGGCTGGTTTATTGCTGATAAATCTGGAGCCGGTGAGCGTGGGTCTCGCGGTATCATTGCAG
CACTGGGGCCAGATGGTAAGCCCTCCCGTATCGTAGTTATCTACACGACGGGGAGTCAGGCAACTATGGA
TGAACGAAATAGACAGATCGCTGAGATAGGTGCCTCACTGATTAAGCATTGGTAACTGTCAGACCAAGTT
TACTCATATATACTTTAGATTGATTTAAAACTTCATTTTTAATTTAAAAGGATCTAGGTGAAGATCCTTT
TTGATAATCTCATGACCAAAATCCCTTAACGTGAGTTTTCGTTCCACTGAGCGTCAGACCCCGTAGAAAA
GATCAAAGGATCTTCTTGAGATCCTTTTTTTCTGCGCGTAATCTGCTGCTTGCAAACAAAAAAACCACCG
CTACCAGCGGTGGTTTGTTTGCCGGATCAAGAGCTACCAACTCTTTTTCCGAAGGTAACTGGCTTCAGCA
GAGCGCAGATACCAAATACTGTTCTTCTAGTGTAGCCGTAGTTAGGCCACCACTTCAAGAACTCTGTAGC
ACCGCCTACATACCTCGCTCTGCTAATCCTGTTACCAGTGGCTGCTGCCAGTGGCGATAAGTCGTGTCTT
ACCGGGTTGGACTCAAGACGATAGTTACCGGATAAGGCGCAGCGGTCGGGCTGAACGGGGGGTTCGTGCA
CACAGCCCAGCTTGGAGCGAACGACCTACACCGAACTGAGATACCTACAGCGTGAGCTATGAGAAAGCGC
CACGCTTCCCGAAGGGAGAAAGGCGGACAGGTATCCGGTAAGCGGCAGGGTCGGAACAGGAGAGCGCACG
AGGGAGCTTCCAGGGGGAAACGCCTGGTATCTTTATAGTCCTGTCGGGTTTCGCCACCTCTGACTTGAGC
GTCGATTTTTGTGATGCTCGTCAGGGGGGCGGAGCCTATGGAAAAACGCCAGCAACGCGGCCTTTTTACG
GTTCCTGGCCTTTTGCTGGCCTTTTGCTCACATGGCTCGAC
Features (pLannotate 1.2.2; 12 found; start..end, strand, type, name):
     62..419     +  promoter       SV40 promoter: SV40 enhancer and early promoter
    489..621     +  intron         chimeric intron: chimera between introns from human β-globin and immunoglobulin heavy chain genes
    666..684     +  promoter       T7 promoter: promoter for bacteriophage T7 RNA polymerase
    694..1629    +  CDS            hRluc: Renilla luciferase human codon-optimized
   1686..1734    +  polyA_signal   poly(A) signal: synthetic polyadenylation signal
   1743..2494    +  promoter       HSV TK promoter: herpes simplex virus thymidine kinase promoter
   2530..4182    +  CDS            luciferase: firefly luciferase; luc+; enhanced luc+ version of the luciferase gene AAS38485.1 42718124.0
   4226..4347    -  polyA_signal   SV40 poly(A) signal: SV40 polyadenylation signal
   4370..4438    -  CDS            large T antigen (fragment): large T antigen from SV40 (simian virus 40)
   4480..4584    +  promoter       AmpR promoter: bla
   4585..5445    +  CDS            AmpR: β-lactamase; bla; confers resistance to ampicillin, carbenicillin, and related antibiotics
   5616..6204    +  rep_origin     ori: high-copy-number ColE1/pMB1/pBR322/pUC origin of replication
