[The description below was written by a language model from this plasmid's Addgene catalogue record and pLannotate feature annotations shown in this document.]
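Description:
psiCHECK2-miR-34 MT is a mammalian dual-luciferase reporter plasmid built on the commercial psiCHECK-2 backbone and designed to measure microRNA activity. It is propagated in E. coli as a high-copy plasmid through a ColE1/pUC-type origin and selected with ampicillin via the β-lactamase (AmpR) gene and its own promoter.

The plasmid carries two independent luciferase expression units. In the first, the SV40 enhancer/early promoter, followed by a chimeric β-globin/immunoglobulin intron that aids expression, drives human codon-optimized Renilla luciferase (hRluc), terminated by a synthetic poly(A) signal. A T7 promoter just upstream of hRluc also permits in vitro transcription. The insert is a 29 bp synthetic miR-34 target element placed between the XhoI and NotI sites, both retained, so that it lies in the Renilla 3′UTR between the coding sequence and the poly(A) signal. It is too short to appear as a feature in the annotation. In this MT version, substitutions at positions 2–5 and 10–11 of the site alter the element, presumably to impair miR-34 pairing so that the Renilla transcript should escape miR-34-mediated repression. The second unit uses the HSV thymidine kinase promoter to express firefly luciferase (luc+) with an SV40 poly(A) signal, providing an internal control for normalizing transfection efficiency and cell number.

The construct would typically serve as the negative or specificity control in transfection assays of miR-34 activity, presumably alongside a matching reporter with an intact target site, with the Renilla-to-firefly ratio as the readout. The associated study examined modulation of miR-34 activity in response to DNA damage. The assembled sequence record (6,271 nt) is slightly shorter than the catalogue total size of 6,302 bp.
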