Addgene plasmid #78259: psiCHECK2-miR-34 MT
Purpose: psiCHECK2 dual luciferase reporter harboring a mutated miR-34 target element, cloned into the XhoI/NotI restriction sites, the 3'UTR of the Renilla Luciferase gene
Depositing lab: Joanne Weidhaas. Depositing organization: University of California, Los Angeles (UCLA). Publication: miR-34 activity is modulated through 5'-end phosphorylation in response to DNA damage. Salzman DW, Nakamura K, Nallur S, Dookwah MT, Metheetrairut C, Slack FJ, Weidhaas JB. Nat Commun. 2016 Mar 21;7:10954. doi: 10.1038/ncomms10954. PubMed 26996824.
Backbone
  Vector backbone: psiCHECK-2
  Backbone manufacturer: Promega
  Backbone size w/o insert (bp): 6273
  Total vector size (bp): 6302
  Vector type: Mammalian Expression, Luciferase ; microRNA activity
Growth in bacteria
  Bacterial resistance: Ampicillin, 100 μg/mL
  Growth temperature: 37°C
  Growth strain: DH5alpha
  Copy number: High Copy
Gene/Insert
  Gene/Insert name: mutated miR-34 target site
  Species: Synthetic
  Insert size (bp): 29
  Mutation: nucleotides 2-5 and 10-11 changed from CCGT to GGCA and GA to CT, respectively
  Cloning method: Restriction Enzyme; 5′ cloning site XhoI (not destroyed); 3′ cloning site NotI (not destroyed)
  Sequencing primers: 5′ CGTGCTGAAGAACGAGCAGT; 3′ CAAACCCCCGCCTCCACGG
Terms and licenses: Academic/Nonprofit Terms; Industry Terms: Not Available to Industry
How to cite: psiCHECK2-miR-34 MT was a gift from Joanne Weidhaas (Addgene plasmid # 78259 ; http://n2t.net/addgene:78259 ; RRID:Addgene_78259)
