>Addgene plasmid #78259 | psiCHECK2-miR-34 MT | addgene partial sequence | sequence record 149438 | psiCHECK2-F 5'-GTCCGCAACTACAACGCCTACCTT-3'
CCTAAGATGTTCATCGAGTCCGACCCTGGGTTCTTTTCCAACGCTATTGTCGAGGGAGCTAAGAAGTTCC
CTAACACCGAGTTCGTGAAGGTGAAGGGCCTCCACTTCAGCCAGGAGGACGCTCCAGATGAAATGGGTAA
GTACATCAAGAGCTTCGTGGAGCGCGTGCTGAAGAACGAGCAGTAATTCTAGGCGATCGCTCGAGACAAC
CAGCTATCACACACGGAGCGGCCGCTGGCCGCAATAAAATATCTTTATTTTCATTACATCTGTGTGTTGG
TTTTTTGTGTGAGGATCTAAATGAGTCTTCGGACCTCGCGGGGGCCGCTTAAGCGGTGGTTAGGGTTTGT
CTGACGCGGGGGGAGGGGGAAGGAACGAAACACTCTCATTCGGAGGCGGCTCGGGGTTTGGTCTTGGTGG
CCACGGGCACGCAGAAGAGCGCCGCGATCCTCTTAAGCACCCCCCCGCCCTCCGTGGAGGCGGGGGTTTG
GTCGGCGGGTGGTAACTGGCGGGCCGCTGACTCGGGCGGGTCGCGCGCCCCAGAGTGTGACCTTTTCGGT
CTGCTCGCAGACCCCCGGGCGGCGCCGCCGCGGCGGCGACGGGCTCGCTGGGTCCTAGGCTCCATGGGGA
CCGTATACGTGGACAGGCTCTGGAGCATCCGCACGACTGCGGTGATATTACCGGAGACCTTCTGCGGGAC
GAGCCGGGTCACGCGGCTGACGCGGAGCGTCCGTTGGGCGACAAACACCAGGACGGGGCACAGGTACACT
ATCTTGTCACCCGGAGGCGCGAGGGACTGCAGGAGCTTCAGGGAGTGGCGCAGCTGCTTCATCCCCGTGG
CCCGTTGCTCGCGTTTGCTGGCGGTGTCCCCGGAAGAAATATATTTGCATGTCTTTAGTTCTATGATGAC
ACAAACCCCGCCCAGCGTCTTGTCATTGGCGAATTCGAACACGCAGATGCAGTCGGGGCGGCGCGGTCCC
AGGTCCACTTCGCATATTAAGGTGACGC
