>Addgene plasmid #78259 | psiCHECK2-miR-34 MT | addgene partial sequence | sequence record 149439 | EBV-rev 5'-GTGGTTTGTCCAAACTCATC-3'
AAGCGGCCGGCCGCCCCGACTCTAGAATTATTACACGGCGATCTTGCCGCCTTTCTTAGCCTTGATCAGG
ATCTCGCGGATCTTGCGGGCGTCCAGCTTGCCGGTCAGGCCCTTGGGCACCTCGTCCACGAACACCACTC
CGCCGCGCAGCTTCTTGGCGGTTGTCACCTGGCTGGCCACATAGTCCACGATCTCCTTCTCGGTCATGGT
CTTGCCGTGTTCCAGCACGACGACGGCGGCAGGCAGCTCGCCGGCATCGTCGTCGGGCAGGCCGGCCACT
CCGGCGTCGAAAATGTTAGGGTGCTGCAGCAGGATAGACTCCAGCTCGGCTGGGGCCACCTGGTAGCCCT
TGTACTTGATCAGAGACTTCAGGCGGTCCACGATGAAGAAGTGCTCGTCCTCGTCCCAGTAGGCAATGTC
GCCAGAGTGCAGCCAGCCGTCCTTGTCGATCAGGGCGTTTGTGGCCTCAGGGTTATTCACGTAGCCGGAC
ATAATCATAGGGCCGCGCACACACAGCTCGCCGCGCTGGTTCACTCCCAGGGTCTTGCCGGTGTCCAGGT
CCACCACCTTGGCCTCGAAGAATGGCACCACCTTGCCCACGGCGCCAGGCTTGTCGTCGCCCTCTGGGGT
AATCAGAATGGCGCTGGTTGTCTCGGTCAGGCCGTAGCCCTGGCGGATGCCTGGCAGATGAAAGCGCTTG
GCCACGGCTTCGCCCACCTCCTTAGACAGTGGGGCGCCGCCAGAGGCAATCTCGTGCAGGTTAGACAGGT
CGTACTTGTCGATCAGGGTGCTCTTAGCGAAGAAGCTGAACAGGGTTGGCACCAGCAGGGCAGACTGAAT
TTTGTAGTCTTGCAGGCTGCGCAGGAACAGCTCCTCCTCGAAGCGGTACATCAGCACCACCCGAAAGCCG
CAAATCAGGTAGCCCAGGGTGGTGAACATGCCGAAGCCGTGGTGGAATGGCACCACGCTCAGAATAGCGG
TGTCGGGGATGATCTGGTTGCCGAAAATA
